Addgene plasmid #3: pSV-PGC1
Depositing lab: Bruce Spiegelman. Depositing organization: Dana-Farber Cancer Institute. Publication: A cold-inducible coactivator of nuclear receptors linked to adaptive thermogenesis. Puigserver P, Wu Z, Park CW, Graves R, Wright M, Spiegelman BM. Cell 1998 Mar 20;92(6):829-39. 10.1016/S0092-8674(00)81410-5 PubMed 9529258.
Backbone
  Vector backbone: pSV-Sport
  Backbone manufacturer: Invitrogen
  Backbone size w/o insert (bp): 3160
  Vector type: Mammalian Expression
Growth in bacteria
  Bacterial resistance: Ampicillin, 100 μg/mL
  Growth temperature: 37°C
  Growth strain: DH5alpha
  Copy number: High Copy
Gene/Insert
  Gene/Insert name: PGC-1 alpha (alt names: PPAR gamma coactivator 1; PGC1)
  Species: M. musculus (mouse)
  Insert size (bp): 2400
  GenBank ID: NM_008904
  Entrez Gene: Ppargc1a (a.k.a. A830037N07Rik, Gm11133, PGC-1, PPARGC-1-alpha, Pgc-1alpha, Pgc1, Pgco1, Ppargc1)
  Cloning method: Restriction Enzyme; 5′ cloning site SmaI (not destroyed); 3′ cloning site SalI (destroyed during cloning)
  Sequencing primers: 5′ SP6; 3′ T7
Terms and licenses: Academic/Nonprofit Terms; Industry Terms: Not Available to Industry
How to cite: pSV-PGC1 was a gift from Bruce Spiegelman (Addgene plasmid # 3 ; http://n2t.net/addgene:3 ; RRID:Addgene_3)
