[The description below was written by a language model from this plasmid's Addgene catalogue record.]
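Description:
pSV-PGC1 is a mammalian expression plasmid built on the commercial pSV-Sport backbone (about 3.2 kb without insert) and carrying the mouse cDNA for PGC-1 alpha (Ppargc1a, PPAR gamma coactivator 1). The insert is roughly 2.4 kb and was introduced by restriction cloning between a SmaI site at the 5′ end, which remains intact, and a SalI site at the 3′ end, which was destroyed during cloning. In bacteria the plasmid is maintained at high copy number under ampicillin selection. The record does not include a feature table and does not explicitly state the promoter, polyadenylation signal or origin of replication. The backbone name suggests SV40-derived regulatory elements driving expression in mammalian cells, but this is not spelled out in the catalogue fields. SP6 and T7 are listed as the 5′ and 3′ sequencing primers, indicating that these phage promoter sequences flank the cloning site. No epitope tag, fusion partner, reporter or mammalian selection marker is recorded, so the construct appears to encode the untagged protein and to be suited to transient transfection.

PGC-1 alpha is a transcriptional coactivator of nuclear receptors. The associated publication describes it as a cold-inducible factor linked to adaptive thermogenesis. The plasmid is therefore used to overexpress mouse PGC-1 alpha in cultured mammalian cells, for example to examine coactivation of PPAR gamma and other nuclear receptors in reporter assays, or to study downstream effects on thermogenic and metabolic gene programmes.
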