>Addgene plasmid #3 | pSV-PGC1 | addgene partial sequence | sequence record 16415 | 3_sp6
GGTCGGATTCCCGGGCTGCAGGAATTCGGCACGAGGTTGCCTGCATGAGTGTGTGCTGTGTGTCAGAGTG
GATTGGAGTTGAAAAAGCTTGACTGGCGTCATTCGGGAGCTGGATGGCTTGGGACATGTGCAGCCAAGAC
TCTGTATGGAGTGACATAGAGTGTGCTGCTCTGGTTGGTGAGGACCAGCCTCTTTGCCCAGATCTTCCTG
AACTTGACCTTTCTGAACTTGATGTGAATGACTTGGATACAGACAGCTTTCTGGGTGGATTGAAGTGGTG
TAGCGACCAATCGGAAATCATATCCAACCAGTACAACAATGAGCCTGCGAACATATTTGAGAAGATAGAT
GAAGAGAATGAGGCAAACTTGCTAGCGGTCCTCACAGAGACACTGGACAGTCTCCCCGTGGATGAAGACG
GATTGCCCTCATTTGATGCACTGACAGATGGAGCCGTGACCACTGACAACGAGGCCAGTCCTTCCTCCAT
GCCTGACGGCACCCCTCCCCCTCAGGAGGCAGAAGAGCCGTCTCTACTTAAGAAGCTCTTACTGGCACCA
GCCAACACTCAGCTCAGCTACAATGAATGCAGCGGTCTTAGCACTCAGAACCATGCAGCAAACCACACCC
ACAGGATCAGAACAAACCCTGCCATTGTTAAGACCGAGAATTCATGGAGCAATAAAGCGAAGAGCATTTG
TCAACAGCAAAAGCCACAAAGACGTCCCTGCTCAGAGCTTCTCAAGTATCTGACCACAAACGATGACCCT
CCTCACACCAAACCCACAGAAAACAGGAACAGCAGCAGAGACAAATGTGCTTCCAAAAAGAAGTCCCATA
CACAACCGCAGTCGCAACATGCTCAAGCCAAACCAACAACTTTATCTCTTCCTCTGACCCCAGAGTCACC
AAATGACCCCAAGGGNTCCCCATTTGAGAACNAGACTATTGAGCGAACCTTAAGTGTNNNCTCTCTGGAA
CTGCAGNCTACTCCTCCCACACTCCTCCTCATAAGCNNCAGANACCCTTTCAGGCTTCGCCAAAGCTGAG
CCTCTGCAGACGTG
