>Addgene plasmid #3 | pSV-PGC1 | addgene partial sequence | sequence record 16416 | 3_t7
NTTAGCCATGCGCGTACGTAACTTGGATCCTCTAGAGCGGCCGCCGACTAGTGAGCTCGTCGAGTTTTTT
TTTTTTTTTTTTTAATTTATTTATTTTCCTTTTGTATAGAATACGAACATTTTGAAGTTGTAGGTTTTAA
GTGTGTCTTCATGGAAATGCTGCCATTTGAAGGGGTCGCCCTTGTTCGTTCTGTTCAGGTGCCCCCAAGT
CCTCACATGTGTACATATGTACTTTCCAAACAAGTACACACACACACATACACACACGCACACCCACACA
CACACACGCACACACACTGTCACCAAGAGCCTCCAGGGAAAGCAAAGCTGACACCCGTGAATAAACGTGT
GCTTACTGGATTATCATTCTGTCTCTTGCCTCTTCAGCAGCTGTGTTCATGTAAACCGTTGTTCTTGTTC
TGGTATGGTTGTTGTTGTTATTGTTGTTGTTGTTGTTGTTATTGTTGTTTTGTTTTGTTTTATTTTTGTA
CAGAGAGTGTAAAGTAGGAGAAATTCCTAAGTATGACTTGCAAGAGTCTTGGGAAAGGACACGCTGTCCC
ATGAGGTATTGACCATCTCTCTGTCATTCCTCAGCCTGGGAACACGTTACCTGCGCAAGCTTCTCTGAGC
TTCCTTCAGTAAACTATCAAAATCCAGAGAGTCATACTTGCTCTTGGTGGAAGCAGGGTCAAAATCGTCT
GAGTTGGTATCTAGGTCTGCATAGTTAGACTTGAAAAATTGCTTCCGTCCACAAAAGTACAGCTCGAAGT
CAGTTTCGTTCGACCTGCGTAAAGTATATCCATTCTCAAGAGCAGCGAAAGCGTCACAGGTGTAACGGTA
GGTGATGAAACCATAGCTGTCTCCATCATCCCGCAGATTTACGGTGCATTCCTCAATTTCACCAAAAACT
TCAAAGCGGTCTCTCAATTCTGTCCCCGTTGTGTCAGGTCGGATTTTACAACGTAAATCACACGGCGCTC
TTCAATTGCTTTTCGCTTCCGCCTCCCCCCTCGGTTTGGCCCTTTCAAACTCCCGCTTCCCGGGGTCTTT
TGCGGATTCATCCCTCTTGGACCCTTTCGGGCCCAAAGGCTTCAAACTGCCGAACCGGGACCTAACGGTG
GTAGGGGGACCTTGAAGGTGATTTCACCTAAAAGGGAAAAATGTCCGTGGGTGGCGGGGCCGTAATGGGC
TTTGATTCTAACAAAAAACAGGACTTCTAAAAGAAATCTATTGGCGTGGGAACTTGTATTTTTCCCGGCA
AATGGGGGTATCGAAACACAACCTTTTTCTAATAAAAATTCTGG
